Addgene plasmid #114230: pMXLK_aFb
Purpose: POC12368, MetClo assembly vector with p15A replication origin and kanamycin resistance for BsaI-based MetClo, adaptor sequence type a-b
Depositing lab: Christopher A. O'Callaghan. Depositing organization: University of Oxford. Publication: MetClo: methylase-assisted hierarchical DNA assembly using a single type IIS restriction enzyme. Lin D, O'Callaghan CA. Nucleic Acids Res. 2018 Jul 9. pii: 5050631. doi: 10.1093/nar/gky596. PubMed 29986052.
Backbone
  Vector backbone: pMXLK
  Vector type: Synthetic Biology
Growth in bacteria
  Bacterial resistance: Kanamycin, 50 μg/mL
  Growth temperature: 37°C
  Growth strain: DH5alpha
  Copy number: Low Copy
Gene/Insert
  Gene/Insert name: LacZalpha
  Species: Synthetic
  Cloning method: Restriction Enzyme; 5′ cloning site unknown (unknown if destroyed)
Terms and licenses: Academic/Nonprofit Terms; Industry Terms: Not Available to Industry
How to cite: pMXLK_aFb was a gift from Christopher A. O'Callaghan (Addgene plasmid # 114230 ; http://n2t.net/addgene:114230 ; RRID:Addgene_114230)
