[The description below was written by a language model from this plasmid's Addgene catalogue record and pLannotate feature annotations shown in this document.]
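Description:
pMXLK_aFb is a small (about 2.5 kb) synthetic-biology cloning vector built on the pMXLK backbone. It serves as a recipient (assembly) vector in MetClo, a methylase-assisted hierarchical DNA assembly system that uses a single type IIS restriction enzyme throughout. This version is configured for BsaI-based MetClo and carries adaptor sequences of type a-b, which define the overhangs flanking the assembled product. The plasmid is propagated in E. coli from a p15A origin of replication, catalogued as low copy and compatible with ColE1-type plasmids. Selection is by kanamycin, through an aminoglycoside phosphotransferase gene (KanR) that the annotation places downstream of an AmpR (bla) promoter.

The insert is a LacZα cassette that acts as a replaceable screening marker. The feature table shows a standard lac regulatory region (CAP binding site, lac promoter and lac operator, preceded by a short residual lacI fragment), followed by a pUC18/19-type multiple cloning site and a lacZα coding fragment. In vectors of this design, type IIS digestion and ligation typically swap the LacZα cassette for the assembled fragments, so correct clones can be told apart from uncut vector by blue/white screening in an α-complementing host. The record does not annotate the BsaI sites, the adaptor sequences or any methylase recognition sites, so their exact positions cannot be given here. The remaining annotations are short fragments of a pBR322 bom region and an RSF origin. These are most likely partial sequence matches in the backbone rather than functional elements.
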