Features (pLannotate 1.2.2; 12 found; start..end, strand, type, name):
     55..98      +  CDS            lacI (fragment): lac repressor; lacI; The lac repressor binds to the lac operator to inhibit transcription in E. coli. This inhibition can be relieved by adding lactose or isopropyl-β-D-thiogalactopyranoside (IPTG).
    111..132     +  protein_bind   CAP binding site: CAP binding activates transcription in the presence of cAMP. E. coli catabolite activator protein
    147..177     +  promoter       lac promoter: promoter for the E. coli lac operon
    185..201     +  protein_bind   lac operator: The lac repressor binds to the lac operator to inhibit transcription in E. coli. This inhibition can be relieved by adding lactose or isopropyl-β-D-thiogalactopyranoside (IPTG). lac repressor encoded by lacI
    238..294     -  misc_feature   MCS: pUC18/19 multiple cloning site
    291..448     +  CDS            lacZα (fragment): LacZα fragment of β-galactosidase; lacZ fragment
    454..553     -  misc_feature   bom (fragment): basis of mobility region from pBR322
    707..811     +  promoter       AmpR promoter: bla
    812..1606    +  CDS            KanR: aminoglycoside phosphotransferase; aphA-3; confers resistance to kanamycin
   1632..2177    +  rep_origin     p15A ori: Plasmids containing the medium-copy-number p15A origin of replication can be propagated in E. coli cells that contain a second plasmid with the ColE1 origin.
   2265..2320    +  rep_origin     RSF ori (fragment): Plasmids containing the RSF 1030 origin of replication can be propagated in E. coli cells that contain additional plasmids with compatible origins.
   2419..2440    -  misc_feature   bom (fragment): basis of mobility region from pBR322
>Addgene plasmid #114230 | pMXLK_aFb | addgene full sequence | sequence record 225018 | Addgene NGS Result
CACTCTGTGACTTGGTCTCAAGGTGGAGTGAGACCGGCCTAGCAGGTGTGAGTTTGCAGCTGGCACGACA
GGTTTCCCGACTGGAAAGCGGGCAGTGAGCGCAACGCAATTAATGTGAGTTAGCTCACTCATTAGGCACC
CCAGGCTTTACACTTTATGCTTCCGGCTCGTATGTTGTGTGGAATTGTGAGCGGATAACAATTTCACACA
GGAAACAGCTATGACCATGATTACGCCAAGCTTGCATGCCTGCAGGTCGACTCTAGAGGATCCCCGGGTA
CCGAGCTCGAATTCACTGGCCGTCGTTTTACAACGTCGTGACTGGGAAAACCCTGGCGTTACCCAACTTA
ATCGCCTTGCAGCACATCCCCCTTTCGCCAGCTGGCGTAATAGCGAAGAGGCCCGCACCGATCGCCCTTC
CCAACAGTTGCGCAGCCTGAATGGCGAATGGCGCCTGATGCGGTATTTTCTCCTTACGCATCTGTGCGGT
ATTTCACACCGCATATGGTGCACTCTCAGTACAATCTGCTCTGATGCCGCATAGTTAAGCCAGCCCCGAC
ACCCGCCAACACCCGCTGACGCGCCCTGACGGGCTTGTCTGCTCCCGGCATCCGCTTACAGACAAGCTGT
GACAAGTACCACCTGGAACGCCAAAGGTCTCACGCTTGCCTGAGACCAAGTCACGAAGTGTGCGGCCGCC
TTCGTGCGCGGAACCCCTATTTGTTTATTTTTCTAAATACATTCAAATATGTATCCGCTCATGAGACAAT
AACCCTGATAAATGCTTCAATAATATTGAAAAAGGAAGAGTATGGCTAAAATGAGAATATCACCGGAATT
GAAAAAACTGATCGAAAAATACCGCTGCGTAAAAGATACGGAAGGAATGTCTCCTGCTAAGGTATATAAG
CTGGTGGGAGAAAATGAAAACCTATATTTAAAAATGACGGACAGCCGGTATAAAGGGACCACCTATGATG
TGGAACGGGAAAAGGACATGATGCTATGGCTGGAAGGAAAGCTGCCTGTTCCAAAGGTCCTGCACTTTGA
ACGGCATGATGGCTGGAGCAATCTGCTCATGAGTGAGGCCGATGGCGTCCTTTGCTCGGAAGAGTATGAA
GATGAACAAAGCCCTGAAAAGATTATCGAGCTGTATGCGGAGTGCATCAGGCTCTTTCACTCCATCGACA
TATCGGATTGTCCCTATACGAATAGCTTAGACAGCCGCTTAGCCGAATTGGATTACTTACTGAATAACGA
TCTGGCCGATGTGGATTGCGAAAACTGGGAAGAGGACACTCCATTTAAAGATCCGCGCGAGCTGTATGAT
TTTTTAAAGACGGAAAAGCCCGAAGAGGAACTTGTCTTTTCCCACGGCGACCTGGGAGACAGCAACATCT
TTGTGAAAGATGGCAAAGTAAGTGGCTTTATTGATCTTGGGAGAAGCGGCAGGGCGGACAAGTGGTATGA
CATTGCCTTCTGCGTCCGGTCGCTCAGGGAGGATATCGGGGAAGAACAGTATGTCGAGCTATTTTTTGAC
TTACTGGGGATCAAGCCTGATTGGGAGAAAATAAAATATTATATTTTACTGGATGAATTGTTTTAGGAGC
CTGTTTAATAAGATGATCTTCTTGAGATCGTTTTGGTCTGCGCGTAATCTCTTGCTCTGAAAACGAAAAA
ACCGCCTTGCAGGGCGGTTTTTCGAAGGTTCTCTGAGCTACCAACTCTTTGAACCGAGGTAACTGGCTTG
GAGGAGCGCAGTCACCAAAACTTGTCCTTTCAGTTTAGCCTTAACCGGCGCATGACTTCAAGACTAACTC
CTCTAAATCAATTACCAGTGGCTGCTGCCAGTGGTGCTTTTGCATGTCTTTCCGGGTTGGACTCAAGACG
ATAGTTACCGGATAAGGCGCAGCGGTCGGACTGAACGGGGGGTTCGTGCATACAGTCCAGCTTGGAGCGA
ACTGCCTACCCGGAACTGAGTGTCAGGCGTGGAATGAGACAAACGCGGCCATAACAGCGGAATGACACCG
GTAAACCGAAAGGCAGGAACAGGAGAGCGCACGAGGGAGCCGCCAGGGGGAAACGCCTGGTATCTTTATA
GTCCTGTCGGGTTTCGCCACCACTGATTTGAGCGTCAGATTTCGTGATGCTTGTCAGGGGGGCGGAGCCT
ATGGAAAAACGGCTTTGCCGCGGCCCTCTCACTTCCCTGTTAAGTATCTTCCTGGCATCTTCCAGGAAAT
CTCCGCCCCGTTCGTAAGCCATTTCCGCTCGCCGCAGTCGAACGACCGAGCGTAGCGAGTCAGTGAGCGA
GGAAGCGGAATATATCCTGTATCACATATTCTGCTGACGCACCGGTGCAGCCTTTTTTCTCCTGCCACAT
GAAGCACTTCACTGACACCCTCATCAGTGCCAACATAGTAAGCCAGTATACACTCCGCTAGCGCGCAAGC
GGCCGCA
